>Addgene plasmid #228337 | pMT2076 | addgene full sequence | sequence record 457092 | Addgene NGS Result
GACGAAAGGGCCTCGTGATACGCCTATTTTTATAGGTTAATGTCATGATAATAATGGTTTCTTAGACGTC
AGGTGGCACTTTTCGGGGAAATGTGCGCGGAACCCCTATTTGTTTATTTTTCTAAATACATTCAAATATG
TATCCGCTCATGAGACAATAACCCTGATAAATGCTTCAATAATATTGAAAAAGGAAGAGTATGAGTATTC
AACATTTCCGTGTCGCCCTTATTCCCTTTTTTGCGGCATTTTGCCTTCCTGTTTTTGCTCACCCAGAAAC
GCTGGTGAAAGTAAAAGATGCTGAAGATCAGTTGGGTGCACGAGTGGGTTACATCGAACTGGATCTCAAC
AGCGGTAAGATCCTTGAGAGTTTTCGCCCCGAAGAACGTTTTCCAATGATGAGCACTTTTAAAGTTCTGC
TATGTGGCGCGGTATTATCCCGTATTGACGCCGGGCAAGAGCAACTCGGTCGCCGCATACACTATTCTCA
GAATGACTTGGTTGAGTACTCACCAGTCACAGAAAAGCATCTTACGGATGGCATGACAGTAAGAGAATTA
TGCAGTGCTGCCATAACCATGAGTGATAACACTGCGGCCAACTTACTTCTGACAACGATCGGAGGACCGA
AGGAGCTAACCGCTTTTTTGCACAACATGGGGGATCATGTAACTCGCCTTGATCGTTGGGAACCGGAGCT
GAATGAAGCCATACCAAACGACGAGCGTGACACCACGATGCCTGTAGCAATGGCAACAACGTTGCGCAAA
CTATTAACTGGCGAACTACTTACTCTAGCTTCCCGGCAACAATTAATAGACTGGATGGAGGCGGATAAAG
TTGCAGGACCACTTCTGCGCTCGGCCCTTCCGGCTGGCTGGTTTATTGCTGATAAATCTGGAGCCGGTGA
GCGTGGGTCTCGCGGTATCATTGCAGCACTGGGGCCAGATGGTAAGCCCTCCCGTATCGTAGTTATCTAC
ACGACGGGGAGTCAGGCAACTATGGATGAACGAAATAGACAGATCGCTGAGATAGGTGCCTCACTGATTA
AGCATTGGTAACTGTCAGACCAAGTTTACTCATATATACTTTAGATTGATTTAAAACTTCATTTTTAATT
TAAAAGGATCTAGGTGAAGATCCTTTTTGATAATCTCATGACCAAAATCCCTTAACGTGAGTTTTCGTTC
CACTGAGCGTCAGACCCCGTAGAAAAGATCAAAGGATCTTCTTGAGATCCTTTTTTTCTGCGCGTAATCT
GCTGCTTGCAAACAAAAAAACCACCGCTACCAGCGGTGGTTTGTTTGCCGGATCAAGAGCTACCAACTCT
TTTTCCGAAGGTAACTGGCTTCAGCAGAGCGCAGATACCAAATACTGTTCTTCTAGTGTAGCCGTAGTTA
GGCCACCACTTCAAGAACTCTGTAGCACCGCCTACATACCTCGCTCTGCTAATCCTGTTACCAGTGGCTG
CTGCCAGTGGCGATAAGTCGTGTCTTACCGGGTTGGACTCAAGACGATAGTTACCGGATAAGGCGCAGCG
GTCGGGCTGAACGGGGGGTTCGTGCACACAGCCCAGCTTGGAGCGAACGACCTACACCGAACTGAGATAC
CTACAGCGTGAGCTATGAGAAAGCGCCACGCTTCCCGAAGGGAGAAAGGCGGACAGGTATCCGGTAAGCG
GCAGGGTCGGAACAGGAGAGCGCACGAGGGAGCTTCCAGGGGGAAACGCCTGGTATCTTTATAGTCCTGT
CGGGTTTCGCCACCTCTGACTTGAGCGTCGATTTTTGTGATGCTCGTCAGGGGGGCGGAGCCTATGGAAA
AACGCCAGCAACGCGGCCTTTTTACGGTTCCTGGCCTTTTGCTGGCCTTTTGCTCACATGTTCTTTCCTG
CGTTATCCCCTGATTCTGTGGATAACCGTATTACCGCCTTTGAGTGAGCTGATACCGCTCGCCGCAGCCG
AACGACCGAGCGCAGCGAGTCAGTGAGCGAGGAAGCGGAAGAGCGCCCAATACGCAAACCGCCTCTCCCC
GCGCGTTGGCCGATTCATTAATGCAGCTGGCACGACAGGTTTCCCGACTGGAAAGCGGGCAGTGAGCGCA
ACGCAATTAATGTGAGTTAGCTCACTCATTAGGCACCCCAGGCTTTACACTTTATGCTTCCGGCTCGTAT
GTTGTGTGGAATTGTGAGCGGATAACAATTTCACACAGGAAACAGCTATGACCATGATTACGCCAAGCTT
GCGGCCGCGGATCGGGATTATAGATGTCTTTGTTTGATAGAGCTTTGTCTTCGAAATTTTTGGGTGTTAT
CCAATATATTAGTCAAGTAGCCTTCAGAAATTTCACGATCCTTCAATAACTCTAACCGCTCCTGATTCCA
TCCCGATAATAGCTCGATTAATTGTGAATTAAAACCTTTCATTTCTTTCAGTATATCTTCCAACTCTTGT
TCCGACAAATGGCCGTCAGTGTAATATTGTTCGGATTGTAAGCGTCTTTCAATGTTCTGCACAATACTAT
CACTTTCCTCGGTCAATTGTTTGGCCCTTTCTGGGCTAACCTCTACGAATGGTATGTCGGTGGCTAATTT
GTCCGTGCTGTCAGAAAATGAGTCTTTACCGTAGGATTTACTTATACCCAACTGGCGCGCCTCCTTTCTC
TTGGATATAGCTCATCCAGATCAAAGGGAATGCTTAAATTGAGAAATAGCTGTCTCCTTATAATACTTTG
TTTCCAATTCAACTGTTGAAGATTATTTGGCTCACTTGATAGTTGGTTTAACAATGCCCTAGCCCTTTCA
TCAAGAAACGGTCGATTTTCCTCTATAGCGTTGTTTAGGTCCTCTGGTTGCACTCCTAGTATACCATTCA
CAATCTTGACAACTTTTTCATCACTCTTACTATCCGATTGTTCTAAGTCTTCAATTGAGAGAGTACTGAA
CGATCTCGTTGGTTCATCTAGCTCTGGCGCAGCCTCAAATTCCTCAAAAGAGGCATCAGAAAACGAGCCA
AACTCTTCATCTTCTTTGGCTTTATTTACAAGGATCCTATGTATGATACGAAACGTACCGTATCGTTAAG
GTAGCGTCAAAATTTAACTGTTCTAACCCCTACTTGACAGCAATATATAAACAGAAGGAAGCTGCCCTGT
CTTAAACCTTTTTTTTTATCATCATTATTAGCTTACTTTCATAATTGCGACTGGTTCCAATTGACAAGCT
TTTGATTTTAACGACTTTTAACGACAACTTGAGAAGATCAAAAAACAACTAATTATTCGAAACGACTAGT
ATGGTTTCTAAGGGTGAAGAGTTGTTCACTGGTGTTGTTCCAATCTTGGTTGAGTTGGACGGTGACGTTA
ACGGACACAAGTTCTCTGTTTCTGGTGAAGGTGAGGGTGACGCTACTTACGGAAAGTTGACTTTGAAGTT
CATCTGTACTACTGGTAAGTTGCCAGTTCCATGGCCAACTTTGGTTACTACTTTGACTTACGGTGTTCAG
TGTTTCTCCAGATACCCAGACCACATGAAGCAGCACGATTTCTTCAAGTCTGCTATGCCAGAGGGTTACG
TTCAAGAGAGAACTATCTTCTTCAAGGACGACGGTAACTACAAGACTAGAGCTGAGGTTAAGTTCGAGGG
TGACACATTGGTTAACAGAATCGAGTTGAAGGGTATCGACTTCAAAGAGGACGGAAACATCTTGGGTCAC
AAGTTGGAGTACAACTACAACTCCCACAACGTTTACATCATGGCTGACAAGCAGAAGAACGGTATCAAGG
TTAACTTCAAGATCAGACACAACATCGAGGACGGTTCCGTTCAATTGGCTGACCACTACCAACAGAACAC
TCCAATTGGTGACGGTCCAGTTTTGTTGCCAGACAACCACTACTTGTCCACTCAATCCGCTTTGTCCAAG
GACCCAAACGAGAAGAGAGATCACATGGTTTTGTTGGAGTTCGTTACTGCTGCTGGTATCACTTTGGGTA
TGGACGAGTTGTACAAGTAACTCGAGCCTTAGACATGACTGTTCCTCAGTTCAAGTTGGGCACTTACGAG
AAGACCGGTCTTGCTAGATTCTAATCAAGAGGATGTCAGAATGCCATTTGCCTGAGAGATGCAGGCTTCA
TTTTTGATACTTTTTTATTTGTAACCTATATAGTATAGGATTTTTTTTGTCATTTTGTTTCTTCTCGTAC
GAGCTTGCTCCTGATCAGCCTATCTCGCAGCTGATGAATATCTTGTGGTAGGGGTTTGGGAAAATCATTC
GAGTTTGATGTTTTTCTTGGTATTTCCCACTCCTCTTCAGAGTACAGAAGATTAAGTGAGACGTTCGTTT
GTGCAAGCTTAGATCTTCTAGAGACAATAAGAAGAAAAAAAAAGAAAAGCGGTGGGGGAGGGATTATTAA
ATAAGGATTATGTAACCCCAGGGTACCGTTCTATACATATTTAAGGATTATTTAGGACAATCGATGAAAT
CGGCATCAAACTGGATGGGAGTATAGTGTCCGGATAATCGGATAAATCATCTTGCGAGGAGCCGCTTGGT
TGGTTGGTGAGAGGAGTGAAATATGTGTCTCCTCACCCAAGAATCGCGATATCAGCACCCTGTGGGGGAC
ACTATTGGCCTCCCTCCCAAACCTTCGATGTGGTAGTGCTTTATTATATTGATTACATTGATTACATAGC
TAAACCCTGCCTGGTTGCAAGTTGAGCTCCGAATTCCAATATTAGTAAAATGCCTGCAAGATAACCTCGG
TATGGCGTCCGACCCCGCTTAATTATTTTAACTCCTTTCCAACGAGGACTTCGTAATTTTTGATTAGGGA
GTTGAGAAACGGGGGGTCTTGATACCTCCTCGATTTCAGATCCCACCCCCTCTCAGTCCCAAGTGGGACC
CCCCTCGGCCGTGAAATGCGCGCACTTTAGTTTTTTTCGCATGTAAACGCCGGTGTCCGTCATCTAGAGA
ATTCCCCGCTCAGAAGAACTCGTCAAGAAGGCGATAGAAGGCGATGCGCTGCGAATCGGGAGCGGCGATA
CCGTAAAGCACGAGGAAGCGGTCAGCCCATTCGCCGCCAAGCTCTTCAGCAATATCACGGGTAGCCAACG
CTATGTCCTGATAGCGGTCCGCCACACCCAGCCGGCCACAGTCGATGAATCCAGAAAAGCGGCCATTTTC
CACCATGATATTCGGCAAGCAGGCATCGCCATGGGTCACGACGAGATCCTCGCCGTCGGGCATGCGCGCC
TTGAGCCTGGCGAACAGTTCGGCTGGCGCGAGCCCCTGATGCTCTTCGTCCAGATCATCCTGATCGACAA
GACCGGCTTCCATCCGAGTACGTGCTCGCTCGATGCGATGTTTCGCTTGGTGGTCGAATGGGCAGGTAGC
CGGATCAAGCGTATGCAGCCGCCGCATTGCATCAGCCATGATGGATACTTTCTCGGCAGGAGCAAGGTGA
GATGACAGGAGATCCTGCCCCGGCACTTCGCCCAATAGCAGCCAGTCCCTTCCCGCTTCAGTGACAACGT
CGAGCACAGCTGCGCAAGGAACGCCCGTCGTGGCCAGCCACGATAGCCGCGCTGCCTCGTCCTGCAGTTC
ATTCAGGGCACCGGACAGGTCGGTCTTGACAAAAAGAACCGGGCGCCCCTGCGCTGACAGCCGGAACACG
GCGGCATCAGAGCAGCCGATTGTCTGTTGTGCCCAGTCATAGCCGAATAGCCTCTCCACCCAAGCGGCCG
GAGAACCTGCGTGCAATCCATCTTGTTCAATCATATGGTTTCTATATTATCTTTGTACTAAAGAGCAATT
GATAATGTGCGAGAAAAACTGGTCCTTATATACCGTTTGCAGCACTCCCTCCCGAACTTTACGAAAAGTC
GTGCGCCACCTGATTTTCATCACGCCAAAAACCTACACGTATGACTACTCCGGGCCAGTGTTCACCACGA
GCTATATAGTGTTAATTAATTACCTTATTGGTTAGCTCTGCATGTAAGGGTGGTGTGAGCCGGGAATTGG
GTCTACTCTAGCGTTCAGTAAGGTGATATAAAGCTCTGTAGAATTCACTGGCCGTCGTTTTACAACGTCG
TGACTGGGAAAACCCTGGCGTTACCCAACTTAATCGCCTTGCAGCACATCCCCCTTTCGCCAGCTGGCGT
AATAGCGAAGAGGCCCGCACCGATCGCCCTTCCCAACAGTTGCGCAGCCTGAATGGCGAATGGCGCCTGA
TGCGGTATTTTCTCCTTACGCATCTGTGCGGTATTTCACACCGCATATGGTGCACTCTCAGTACAATCTG
CTCTGATGCCGCATAGTTAAGCCAGCCCCGACACCCGCCAACACCCGCTGACGCGCCCTGACGGGCTTGT
CTGCTCCCGGCATCCGCTTACAGACAAGCTGTGACCGTCTCCGGGAGCTGCATGTGTCAGAGGTTTTCAC
CGTCATCACCGAAACGCGCGA
Features (pLannotate 1.2.2; 17 found; start..end, strand, type, name):
     96..200     +  promoter       AmpR promoter: bla
    201..1061    +  CDS            AmpR: β-lactamase; bla; confers resistance to ampicillin, carbenicillin, and related antibiotics
   1232..1820    +  rep_origin     ori: high-copy-number ColE1/pMB1/pBR322/pUC origin of replication
   2003..2095    +  CDS            lacI (fragment): lac repressor; lacI; The lac repressor binds to the lac operator to inhibit transcription in E. coli. This inhibition can be relieved by adding lactose or isopropyl-β-D-thiogalactopyranoside (IPTG).
   2108..2129    +  protein_bind   CAP binding site: CAP binding activates transcription in the presence of cAMP. E. coli catabolite activator protein
   2144..2174    +  promoter       lac promoter: promoter for the E. coli lac operon
   2182..2198    +  protein_bind   lac operator: The lac repressor binds to the lac operator to inhibit transcription in E. coli. This inhibition can be relieved by adding lactose or isopropyl-β-D-thiogalactopyranoside (IPTG). lac repressor encoded by lacI
   3087..3284    +  promoter       AOX1 promoter (fragment): Pichia pastoris AOX1; inducible promoter, regulated by methanol
   3291..4007    +  CDS            EGFP: EGFP is a basic (constitutively fluorescent) green fluorescent protein published in 1996, derived from Aequorea victoria. It is reported to be a rapidly-maturing weak dimer with moderate acid sensitivity.
   4016..4081    +  CDS            AOX1 (fragment): ALOX1_KOMPC - Experimental evidence at protein level: Swiss-Prot protein existence level 1. Major isoform of alcohol oxidase, which catalyzes the oxidation of methanol to formaldehyde and hydrogen peroxide, the first step in the methanol utilization pathway of methylotrophic yeasts. From Komagataella phaffii (strain ATCC 76273 / CBS 7435 / CECT 11047 / NRRL Y-11430 / Wegner 21-1) (Yeast) (Pichia pastoris).
   4085..4331    +  terminator     AOX1 terminator: Pichia pastoris AOX1; transcription terminator for AOX1
   4372..4389    -  promoter       ADH1 promoter (fragment): S. cerevisiae ADH1; promoter for alcohol dehydrogenase 1
   4450..4466    +  mobile_element Tn7L (fragment): mini-Tn7 element (left end of the Tn7 transposon) Tn7
   4983..5774    -  CDS            neo: KKA2_KLEPN - Also known as kan, nptII. Experimental evidence at protein level: Swiss-Prot protein existence level 1. Resistance to kanamycin, neomycin, paromomycin, ribostamycin, butirosin and gentamicin B. From Klebsiella pneumoniae.
   6063..6220    +  CDS            lacZα (fragment): LacZα fragment of β-galactosidase; lacZ fragment
   6226..6325    -  misc_feature   bom (fragment): basis of mobility region from pBR322
   6427..1       -  CDS            rop (fragment) (across the origin): Rop protein, which maintains plasmids at low copy number; rop
