[The description below was written by a language model from this plasmid's Addgene catalogue record and pLannotate feature annotations shown in this document.]
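Description:
pMT2076 is a pUC19-based yeast expression plasmid from a synthetic biology toolkit for strong inducible promoters in yeasts, built to place EGFP under control of the small molecule 2,4-diacetylphloroglucinol (DAPG). In E. coli it is maintained as a high-copy plasmid through the ColE1/pUC origin and selected with ampicillin via the bla gene and its native promoter. Remnants of the pUC19 lac region (lacI fragment, CAP site, lac promoter and operator, lacZα fragment) are backbone carryover. For yeast, the selectable marker is a neo (nptII) gene, oriented opposite to the reporter, which confers G418 resistance; the promoter and terminator driving it are not identified in the annotation. No yeast replication origin or centromere is annotated, so the plasmid may be intended for chromosomal integration, although the record does not say how it is maintained in yeast.

The payload is an EGFP coding sequence (Aequorea victoria-derived) driven by the synthetic DAPG-regulatable promoter KpPhl1.1. The annotation detects a fragment of the Komagataella phaffii (Pichia pastoris) AOX1 promoter immediately upstream of EGFP, which probably represents the core portion of the synthetic promoter. About 900 bp further upstream is unannotated and may hold its regulatory operator elements. EGFP is followed by a short AOX1 coding remnant and the AOX1 terminator. The "Kp" prefix and AOX1 parts point to K. phaffii as the intended host, though the record lists no host species. No DAPG-responsive transcription factor is annotated, so it may be supplied separately. The construct serves as a fluorescent reporter for measuring the inducibility and strength of this promoter. The very short ADH1 promoter, Tn7L, bom and rop hits are likely incidental matches.
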