Addgene plasmid #228337: pMT2076
Purpose: 2,4-Diacetylphloroglucinol (DAPG)-regulatable EGFP expression
Depositing lab: Jun Ishii. Depositing organization: Kobe University. Publication: Designing strong inducible synthetic promoters in yeasts. Tominaga M, Shima Y, Nozaki K, Ito Y, Someda M, Shoya Y, Hashii N, Obata C, Matsumoto-Kitano M, Suematsu K, Matsukawa T, Hosoya K, Hashiba N, Kondo A, Ishii J. Nat Commun. 2024 Dec 19;15(1):10653. doi: 10.1038/s41467-024-54865-z. PubMed 39702268.
Backbone
  Vector backbone: pUC19
  Vector type: Yeast Expression, Synthetic Biology
  Selectable markers: Neomycin (select with G418)
Growth in bacteria
  Bacterial resistance: Ampicillin, 100 μg/mL
  Growth temperature: 37°C
  Growth strain: DH5alpha
  Copy number: High Copy
Gene/Insert
  Gene/Insert name: EGFP
  Species: Synthetic; Aequorea victoria
  Promoter: 2,4-Diacetylphloroglucinol-regulatable synthetic promoter (KpPhl1.1)
  Cloning method: Ligation Independent Cloning
Terms and licenses: Academic/Nonprofit Terms; Industry Terms: Not Available to Industry
How to cite: pMT2076 was a gift from Jun Ishii (Addgene plasmid # 228337 ; http://n2t.net/addgene:228337 ; RRID:Addgene_228337)
